>Addgene plasmid #232183 | pLV-U6-gRNA scaffold-UbC-mCherry-PuroR | addgene full sequence | sequence record 462960 | Addgene NGS Result
ACATACGTCATTATTGACGTCAATGGGCGGGGGTCGTTGGGCGGTCAGCCAGGCGGGCCATTTACCGTAA
GTTATGTAACGCGGAACTCCATATATGGGCTATGAACTAATGACCCCGTAATTGATTACTATTAATAACT
AGTCAATAATCAATGTCAACGCGTATATCTGGCCCGTACATCGCGAAGCAGCGCAAAACGCCTAACCCTA
AGCAGATTCTTCATGCAATTGTCGGTCAAGCCTTGCCTTGTTGTAGCTTAAATTTTGCTCGCGCACTACT
CAGCGACCTCCAACACACAAGCAGGGAGCAGATACTGGCTTAACTATGCGGCATCAGAGCAGATTGTACT
GAGAGTGCACCATAGGGGATCGGGAGATCTCCCGATCCGTCGACGTCAGGTGGCACTTTTCGGGGAAATG
TGCGCGGAACCCCTATTTGTTTATTTTTCTAAATACATTCAAATATGTATCCGCTCATGAGACAATAACC
CTGATAAATGCTTCAATAATATTGAAAAAGGAAGAGTATGAGTATTCAACATTTCCGTGTCGCCCTTATT
CCCTTTTTTGCGGCATTTTGCCTTCCTGTTTTTGCTCACCCAGAAACGCTGGTGAAAGTAAAAGATGCTG
AAGATCAGTTGGGTGCACGAGTGGGTTACATCGAACTGGATCTCAACAGCGGTAAGATCCTTGAGAGTTT
TCGCCCCGAAGAACGTTTTCCAATGATGAGCACTTTTAAAGTTCTGCTATGTGGCGCGGTATTATCCCGT
ATTGACGCCGGGCAAGAGCAACTCGGTCGCCGCATACACTATTCTCAGAATGACTTGGTTGAGTACTCAC
CAGTCACAGAAAAGCATCTTACGGATGGCATGACAGTAAGAGAATTATGCAGTGCTGCCATAACCATGAG
TGATAACACTGCGGCCAACTTACTTCTGACAACGATCGGAGGACCGAAGGAGCTAACCGCTTTTTTGCAC
AACATGGGGGATCATGTAACTCGCCTTGATCGTTGGGAACCGGAGCTGAATGAAGCCATACCAAACGACG
AGCGTGACACCACGATGCCTGTAGCAATGGCAACAACGTTGCGCAAACTATTAACTGGCGAACTACTTAC
TCTAGCTTCCCGGCAACAATTAATAGACTGGATGGAGGCGGATAAAGTTGCAGGACCACTTCTGCGCTCG
GCCCTTCCGGCTGGCTGGTTTATTGCTGATAAATCTGGAGCCGGTGAGCGTGGGTCTCGCGGTATCATTG
CAGCACTGGGGCCAGATGGTAAGCCCTCCCGTATCGTAGTTATCTACACGACGGGGAGTCAGGCAACTAT
GGATGAACGAAATAGACAGATCGCTGAGATAGGTGCCTCACTGATTAAGCATTGGTAACTGTCAGACCAA
GTTTACTCATATATACTTTAGATTGATTTAAAACTTCATTTTTAATTTAAAAGGATCTAGGTGAAGATCC
TTTTTGATAATCTCATGACCAAAATCCCTTAACGTGAGTTTTCGTTCCACTGAGCGTCAGACCCCGTAGA
AAAGATCAAAGGATCTTCTTGAGATCCTTTTTTTCTGCGCGTAATCTGCTGCTTGCAAACAAAAAAACCA
CCGCTACCAGCGGTGGTTTGTTTGCCGGATCAAGAGCTACCAACTCTTTTTCCGAAGGTAACTGGCTTCA
GCAGAGCGCAGATACCAAATACTGTTCTTCTAGTGTAGCCGTAGTTAGGCCACCACTTCAAGAACTCTGT
AGCACCGCCTACATACCTCGCTCTGCTAATCCTGTTACCAGTGGCTGCTGCCAGTGGCGATAAGTCGTGT
CTTACCGGGTTGGACTCAAGACGATAGTTACCGGATAAGGCGCAGCGGTCGGGCTGAACGGGGGGTTCGT
GCACACAGCCCAGCTTGGAGCGAACGACCTACACCGAACTGAGATACCTACAGCGTGAGCTATGAGAAAG
CGCCACGCTTCCCGAAGGGAGAAAGGCGGACAGGTATCCGGTAAGCGGCAGGGTCGGAACAGGAGAGCGC
ACGAGGGAGCTTCCAGGGGGAAACGCCTGGTATCTTTATAGTCCTGTCGGGTTTCGCCACCTCTGACTTG
AGCGTCGATTTTTGTGATGCTCGTCAGGGGGGCGGAGCCTATGGAAAAACGCCAGCAACGCGGCCTTTTT
ACGGTTCCTGGCCTTTTGCTGGCCTTTTGCTCACATGTTCTTTCCTGCGTTATCCCCTGATTCTGTGGAT
AACCGTATTACCGCCTTTGAGTGAGCTGATACCGCTCGCCGCAGCCGAACGACCGAGCGCAGCGAGTCAG
TGAGCGAGGAAGCGGAAGAGCGCCCAATACGCAAACCGCCTCTCCCCGCGCGTTGGCCGATTCATTAATG
CAGCTGGCACGACAGGTTTCCCGACTGGAAAGCGGGCAGTGAGCGCAACGCAATTAATGTGAGTTAGCTC
ACTCATTAGGCACCCCAGGCTTTACACTTTATGCTTCCGGCTCGTATGTTGTGTGGAATTGTGAGCGGAT
AACAATTTCACACAGGAAACAGCTATGACCATGATTACGCCAAGCTCTAGCTAGAGGTCGACGGTATACA
GACATGATAAGATACATTGATGAGTTTGGACAAACCACAACTAGAATGCAGTGAAAAAAATGCTTTATTT
GTGAAATTTGTGATGCTATTGCTTTATTTGTAACCATTATAAGCTGCAATAAACAAGTTGGGGTGGGCGA
AGAACTCCAGCATGAGATCCCCGCGCTGGAGGATCATCCAGCCGGCGTCCCGGAAAACGATTCCGAAGCC
CAACCTTTCATAGAAGGCGGCGGTGGAATCGAAATCTCGTAGCACGTGTCAGTCCTGCTCCTCGGCCACG
AAGTGCACGCAGTTGCCGGCCGGGTCGCGCAGGGCGAACTCCCGCCCCCACGGCTGCTCGCCGATCTCGG
TCATGGCCGGCCCGGAGGCGTCCCGGAAGTTCGTGGACACGACCTCCGACCACTCGGCGTACAGCTCGTC
CAGGCCGCGCACCCACACCCAGGCCAGGGTGTTGTCCGGCACCACCTGGTCCTGGACCGCGCTGATGAAC
AGGGTCACGTCGTCCCGGACCACACCGGCGAAGTCGTCCTCCACGAAGTCCCGGGAGAACCCGAGCCGGT
CGGTCCAGAACTCGACCGCTCCGGCGACGTCGCGCGCGGTGAGCACCGGAACGGCACTGGTCAACTTGGC
CATGGTTTAGTTCCTCACCTTGTCGTATTATACTATGCCGATATACTATGCCGATGATTAATTGTCAACA
CGTGCTGATCAGATCCGAAAATGGATATACAAGCTCCCGGGAGCTTTTTGCAAAAGCCTAGGCCTCCAAA
AAAGCCTCCTCACTACTTCTGGAATAGCTCAGAGGCAGAGGCGGCCTCGGCCTCTGCATAAATAAAAAAA
ATTAGTCAGCCATGGGGCGGAGAATGGGCGGAACTGGGCGGAGTTAGGGGCGGGATGGGCGGAGTTAGGG
GCGGGACTATGGTTGCTGACTAATTGAGATGCATGCTTTGCATACTTCTGCCTGCTGGGGAGCCTGGGGA
CTTTCCACACCTGGTTGCTGACTAATTGAGATGCATGCTTTGCATACTTCTGCCTGCTGGGGAGCCTGGG
GACTTTCCACACCCTAACTGACACACATTCCACAGAATTAATTCGCGTTAAATTTTTGTTAAATCAGCTC
ATTTTTTAACCAATAGGCCGAAATCGGCAAAATCCCTTATAAATCAAAAGAATAGACCGAGATAGGGT
[37 nt withheld, positions 3779-3815]
AAAGAACGTGGACTCCAACGTCAAAGG
[49 nt withheld, positions 3843-3891]
T
[91 nt withheld, positions 3893-3983]
G
[124 nt withheld, positions 3985-4108]
GGGGATACCCCCTAGAGCCCCAGCTGGTTCTTTCCGCCTCAGAAGCCATAGAGCCCACCGCATCCCCAGC
ATGCCTGCTATTGTCTTCCCAATCCTCCCCCTTGCTGTCCTGCCCCACCCCACCCCCCAGAATAGAATGA
CACCTACTCAGACAATGCGATGCAATTTCCTCATTTTATTAGGAAAGGACAGTGGGAGTGGCACCTTCCA
GGGTCAAGGAAGGCACGGGGGAGGGGCAAACAACAGATGGCTGGCAACTAGAAGGCACAGTCGAGGCTGA
TCAGCGGGTTTAAACGGGCCCTGCTAGAGATTTTCCACACTGACTAAAAGGGTCTGAGGGATCTCTAGTT
ACCAGAGTCACACAACAGACGGGCACACACTACTTGAAGCACTCAAGGCAAGCTTTATTGAGGCTTAAGC
AGTGGGTTCCCTAGTTAGCCAGAGAGCTCCCAGGCTCAGATCTGGTCTAACCAGAGAGACCCAGTACAGT
CCGGATGCAGCTCTCGGGCCATGTGATGAAATGCTAGGCGGCTGTCAAACCTCCACTCTAATACTTCTCT
CTCCGGGTCATCCATCCCATGCAGGCTCACAGGGTGTAACAAGCGGGTGTTCTCTCCTTCATTGGCTTCT
TCTACCTTCTCTTGCTCAACTGGTACTAGCTTGTAGCACCATCCAAAGGTCAGTGGATATCTGATCCCTG
GCCCTGGTGTGTAGTTCTGCCAATCAGGGAAGTAGCCTTGTGTGTGGTAGATCCACAGATCAAGGATATC
TTGTCTTCGTTGGGAGTGAATTAGCCCTTCCAGTCCCCCCTTTTCTTTTAAAAAGTGGCTAAGATCTACA
GCTGCCTTGTAAGTCATTGGTCTTAAAGGTACCTGAGGTGTGACTGGAAAACCCACCTCCTCCTCCTCTT
GTGCTTCTAGCCAGGCACAATCAGCATTGGTAGCTGCTGTATTGCTACTTGTGATTGCTCCATGTTTTTC
TAGGTCTCGAGGTCGACGGTATCGATGCGGGGAGGCGGCCCAAAGGGAGATCCGACTCGTCTGAGGGCGA
AGGCGAAGACGCGGAAGAGGCCGCAGAGCCGGCAGCAGGCCGCGGGAAGGAAGGTCCGCTGGATTGAGGG
CCGAAGGGACGTAGCAGAAGGACGTCCCGCGCAGAATCCAGGTGGCAACACAGGCGAGCAGCCAAGGAAA
GGACGATGATTTCCCCGACAACACCACGGAATTGTCAGTGCCCAACAGCCGAGCCCCTGTCCAGCAGCGG
GCAAGGCAGGCGGCGATGAGTTCCGCCGTGGCAATAGGGAGGGGGAAAGCGAAAGTCCCGGAAAGGAGCT
GACAGGTGGTGGCAATGCCCCAACCAGTGGGGGTTGCGTCAGCAAACACAGTGCACACCACGCCACGTTG
CCTGACAACGGGCCACAACTCCTCATAAAGAGACAGCAACCAGGATTTATACAAGGAGGAGAAAATGAAA
GCCATACGGGAAGCAATAGCATGATACAAAGGCATTAAAGCAGCGTATCCACATAGCGTAAAAGGAGCAA
CATAGTTAAGAATACCAGTCAATCTTTCACAAATTTTGTAATCCAGAGGTTGATTATCGATAAGCTTGAT
ATCGAATTCATAACTTCGTATAATGTATGCTATACGAAGTTATCTATTATCAACTTTAGGCACCGGGCTT
GCGGGTCATGCACCAGGTGCGCGGTCCTTCGGGCACCTCGACGTCGGCGGTGACGGTGAAGCCGAGCCGC
TCGTAGAAGGGGAGGTTGCGGGGCGCGGAGGTCTCCAGGAAGGCGGGCACCCCGGCGCGCTCGGCCGCCT
CCACTCCGGGGAGCACGACGGCGCTGCCCAGACCCTTGCCCTGGTGGTCGGGCGACACGCCGACGGTGGC
CAGGAACCACGCGGGCTCCTTGGGCCGGTGCGGCGCCAGGAGGCCTTCCATCTGTTGCTGCGCGGCCAGC
CGGGAACCGCTCAACTCGGCCATGCGCGGGCCGATCTCGGCGAACACCGCCCCCGCTTCGACGCTCTCCG
GCGTGGTCCAGACCGCCACCGCGGCGCCGTCGTCCGCGACCCACACCTTGCCGATGTCGAGCCCGACGCG
CGTGAGGAAGAGTTCTTGCAGCTCGGTGACCCGCTCGATGTGGCGGTCCGGATCGACGGTGTGGCGCGTG
GCGGGGTAGTCGGCGAACGCGGCGGCGAGGGTGCGTACGGCCCTGGGGACGTCGTCGCGGGTGGCGAGGC
GCACCGTGGGCTTGTACTCGGTCATCGGTCCAGGATTCTCTTCGACATCTCCGGCTTGTTTCAGCAGAGA
GAAGTTTGTTGCGCCGGATCCCTTGTACAGCTCGTCCATGCCGCCGGTGGAGTGGCGGCCCTCGGCGCGT
TCGTACTGTTCCACGATGGTGTAGTCCTCGTTGTGGGAGGTGATGTCCAACTTGATGTTGACGTTGTAGG
CGCCGGGCAGCTGCACGGGCTTCTTGGCCTTGTAGGTGGTCTTGACCTCAGCGTCGTAGTGGCCGCCGTC
CTTCAGCTTCAGCCTCTGCTTGATCTCGCCCTTCAGGGCGCCGTCCTCGGGGTACATCCGCTCGGAGGAG
GCCTCCCAGCCCATGGTCTTCTTCTGCATTACGGGGCCGTCGGAGGGGAAGTTGGTGCCGCGCAGCTTCA
CCTTGTAGATGAACTCGCCGTCCTGCAGGGAGGAGTCCTGGGTCACGGTCACCACGCCGCCGTCCTCGAA
GTTCATCACGCGCTCCCACTTGAAGCCCTCGGGGAAGGACAGCTTCAAGTAGTCGGGGATGTCGGCGGGG
TGCTTCACGTAGGCCTTGGAGCCGTACATGAACTGAGGGGACAGGATGTCCCAGGCGAAGGGCAGGGGGC
CACCCTTGGTCACCTTCAGCTTGGCGGTCTGGGTGCCCTCGTAGGGGCGGCCCTCGCCCTCGCCCTCGAT
CTCGAACTCGTGGCCGTTCACGGAGCCCTCCATGTGCACCTTGAAGCGCATGAACTCCTTGATGATGGCC
ATGTTATCCTCCTCGCCCTTGCTCACCATTCTAGAGTCGACCTGCAGCCCAAGCTTCGTCTAACAAAAAA
GCCAAAAACGGCCAGAATTTAGCGGACAATTTACTAGTCTAACACTGAAAATTACATATTGACCCAAATG
ATTACATTTCAAAAGGTGCCTAAAAAACTTCACAAAACACACTCGCCAACCCCGAGCGCATAGTTCAAAA
CCGGAGCTTCAGCTACTTAAGAAGATAGGTACATAAAACCGACCAAAGAAACTGACGCCTCACTTATCCC
TCCCCTCACCAGAGGTCCGGCGCCTGTCGATTCAGGAGAGCCTACCCTAGGCCCGAACCCTGCGTCCTGC
GACGGAGAAAAGCCTACCGCACACCTACCGGCAGGTGGCCCCACCCTGCATTATAAGCCAACAGAACGGG
TGACGTCACGACACGACGAGGGCGCGCGCTCCCAAAGGTACGGGTGCACTGCCCAACGGCACCGCCATAA
CTGCCGCCCCCGCAACAGACGACAAACCGAGTTCTCCAGTCAGTGACAAACTTCACGTCAGGGTCCCCAG
ATGGTGCCCCAGCCCATCTCACCCGAATAAGAGCTTTCCCGCATTAGCGAAGGCCTCAAGACCTTGGGTT
CTTGCCGCCCACCATGCCCCCCACCTTGTTTCAACGACCTCACAGCCCGCCTCACAAGCGTCTTCCATTC
AAGACTCGGGAACAGCCGCCATTTTGCTGCGCTCCCCCCAACCCCCAGTTCAGGGCAACCTTGCTCGCGG
ACCCAGACTACAGCCCTTGGCGGTCTCTCCACACGCTTCCGTCCCACCGAGCGGCCCGGCGGCCACGAAA
GCCCCGGCCAGCCCAGCAGCCCGCTACTCACCAAGTGACGATCACAGCGATCCACAAACAAGAACCGCGA
CCCAAATCCCGGCTGCGACGGAACTAGCTGTGCCACACCCGGCGCGTCCTTATATAATCATCGGCGTTCA
CCGCCCCACGGAGATCCCTCCGCAGAATCGCCGAGAAGGGACTACTTTTCCTCGCCTGTTCCGCTCTCTG
GAAAGAAAACCAGTGCCCTAGAGTCACCCAAGTCCCGTCCTAAAATGTCCTTCTGCTGATACTGGGGTTC
TAAGGCCGAGTCTTATGAGCAGCGGGCCGCTGTCCTGAGCGTCCGGGCGGAAGGATCAGGACGCTCGCTG
CGCCCTTCGTCTGACGTGGCAGCGCTCGCCGTGAGGAGGGGGGCGCCCGCGGGAGGCGCCAAAACCCGGC
GCGGAGGCCAGATCTGGAGCCGACACGGGTTAATGTTGTAAAACGACGGCCAGTGAGCGCGCGTAATACG
ACTCACTATAGGGCGAATTGGGTACCGAGGGCCTATTTCCCATGATTCCTTCATATTTGCATATACGATA
CAAGGCTGTTAGAGAGATAATTGGAATTAATTTGACTGTAAACACAAAGATATTAGTACAAAATACGTGA
CGTAGAAAGTAATAATTTCTTGGGTAGTTTGCAGTTTTAAAATTATGTTTTAAAATGGACTATCATATGC
TTACCGTAACTTGAAAGTATTTCGATTTCTTGGCTTTATATATCTTGTGGAAAGGACGAAACACCGGAGA
CGGTTGTAAATGAGCACACAAAATACACATGCTAAAATATTATATTCTATGACCTTTATAAAATCAACCA
AAATCTTCTTTTTAATAACTTTAGTATCAATAATTAGAATTTTTATGTTCCTTTTTGCAAACTTTTAATA
AAAATGAGCAAAATAAAAAAACGCTAGTTTTAGTAACTCGCGTTGTTTTCTTCACCTTTAATAATAGCTA
CTCCACCACTTGTTCCTAAGCGGTCAGCTCCTGCTTCAATCATTTTTTGAGCATCTTCAAATGTTCTAAC
TCCACCAGCTGCTTTAACTAAAGCATTGTCTTTAACAACTGACTTCATTAGTTTAACATCTTCAAATGTT
GCACCTGATTTTGAAAATCCTGTTGATGTTTTAACAAATTCTAATCCAGCTTCAACAGCTATTTCACAAG
CTTTCATGATTTCTTCTTTTGTTAATAAACAATTTTCCATAATACATTTAACAACATGTGATCCAGCTGC
TTTTTTTACAGCTTTCATGTCTTCTAAAACTAATTCATAATTTTTGTCTTTTAATGCACCAATATTTAAT
ACCATATCAATTTCTGTTGCACCATCTTTAATTGCTTCAGAAACTTCGAATGCTTTTGTAGCTGTTGTGC
ATGCACCTAGAGGAAAACCTACAACATTTGTTATTCCTACATTTGTGCCTTTTAATAATTCTTTACAATA
GCTTGTTCAATATGAATTAACACAAACTGTTGCAAAATCAAATTCAATTGCTTCATCACATAATTGTTTA
ATTTCAGCTTTCGTAGCATCTTGTTTTAATAATGTGTGATCTATATATTTGTTTAGTTTCATTTTTTCTC
CTATATATTCATTTTTAATTTTAATTCTTTAATAATTTCGTCTACTTTAACTTTAGCGTTTTGAACAGAT
TCACCAACACCTATAAAATAAATTTTTAGTTTAGGTTCAGTTCCACTTGGGCGAACAGCAAATCATGACT
TATCTTCTAAATAAAATTTTAGTAAGTCTTGTCCTGGCATATTATACATTCCATCGATGTAGTCTTCAAC
ATTAACAACTTTAAGTCCAGCAATTTGAGTTAAGGGTGTTGCTCTCAATGATTTCATTAATGGTTCAATT
TTTAATTTCTTTTCTTCTGGTTTAAAATTCAAGTTTAAAGTGAAAGTGTAATATGCACCCATTTCTTTAA
ATAAATCTTCTAAATAGTCTACTAATGTTTTATTTTGTTTTTTATAAAATCAAGCAGCCTCTGCTATTAA
TATAGAAGCTTGTATTCCATCTTTATCTCTAGCTGAGTCATCAATTACATATCCATAACTTTCTTCATAA
GCAAAAACAAAATTTAATCCGTTATCTTCTTCTTTAGCAATTTCTCTACCCATTCATTTAAATCCAGTTA
AAGTTTTTACAATATTAACTCCATATTTTTCATGAGCGATTCTATCACCCAAATCACTTGTTACAAAACT
TGAATATAGAGCCGGATTTTTTGGAATGCTATTTAAGCGTTTTAGATTTGATAATTTTCAATCAATTAAA
ATTGGTCCTGTTTGATTTCCATCTAATCTTACAAAATGACCATCATGTTTTATTGCCATTCCAAATCTGT
CAGCATCTGGGTCATTCATAATAATAATATCTGCATCATGTTTAATACCATATTCAAGCGGTATTTTTCA
TGCAGGATCAAATTCTGGATTTGGATTTACAACATTTTTAAATGTTTCATCTTCAAATGCATGCTCTTCA
ACCTCAATAACGTTATATCCTGATTCACGTAATATTTTTGGGGTAAATTTAGTTCCTGTTCCATTAACTG
CGCTAAAAATAATTTTTAAATCTTTTTTAGCTTCTTGCTCTTTTTTGTACGTCTCTGTTTAAGAGCTATG
CTGGAAACAGCATAGCAAGTTTAAATAAGGCTAGTCCGTTATCAACTTGAAAAAGTGGCACCGAGTCGGT
GCTTTTTTTCCGCGGTGGAGCTCCAGCTTTTGTTCCCTTTAGTGAGGGTTAATTGCGCGCTTGGCGTAAT
CATGGTCATAGCTGTTTCCTGTGTATTAACCAAACTGGATCTCTGCTGTCCCTGTAATAAACCCGAAAAT
TTTGAATTTTTGTAATTTGTTTTTGTAATTCTTTAGTTTGTATGTCTGTTGCTATTATGTCTACTATTCT
TTCCCCTGCACTGTACCCCCCAATCCCCCCTTTTCTTTTAAAATTGTGGATGAATACTGCCATTTGTCTG
CAGAATTGGCGCACGCAGTGCCGATCCGTTCACTAATCGAATGGATCTGTCTCTGTCTCTCTCTCCACCT
TCTTCTTCTATTCCTTCGGGCCTGTCGGGTCCCCTCGGGGTTGGGAGGTGGGTCTGAAACGATAATGGTG
AATATCCCTGCCTAACTCTATTCACTATAGAAAGTACAGCAAAAACTATTCTTAAACCTACCAAGCCTCC
TACTATCATTATGAATAATTTTATATACCACAGCCAATTTGTTATGTTAAACCAATTCCACAAACTTGCC
CATTTATCTAATTCCAATAATTCTTGTTCATTCTTTTCTTGCTGGTTTTGCGATTCTTCAATTAAGGAGT
GTATTAAGCTTGTGTAATTGTTAATTTCTCTGTCCCACTCCATCCAGGTCGTGTGATTCCAAATCTGTTC
CAGAGATTTATTACTCCAACTAGCATTCCAAGGCACAGCAGTGGTGCAAATGAGTTTTCCAGAGCAACCC
CAAATCCCCAGGAGCTGTTGATCCTTTAGGTATCTTTCCACAGCCAGGATTCTTGCCTGGAGCTGCTTGA
TGCCCCAGACTGTGAGTTGCAACAGATGCTGTTGCGCCTCAATAGCCCTCAGCAAATTGTTCTGCTGCTG
CACTATACCAGACAATAATTGTCTGGCCTGTACCGTCAGCGTCATTGACGCTGCGCCCATAGTGCTTCCT
GCTGCTCCCAAGAACCCAAGGAACAAAGCTCCTATTCCCACTGCTCTTTTTTCTCTCTGCACCACTCTTC
TCTTTGCCTTGGTGGGTGCTACTCCTAATGGTTCAATTTTTACTACTTTATATTTATATAATTCACTTCT
CCAATTGTCCCTCATATCTCCTCCTCCAGGTCTGAAGATCAGCGGCCGCTTGCTGTGCGGTGGTCTTACT
TTTGTTTTGCTCTTCCTCTATCTTGTCTAAAGCTTCCTTGGTGTCTTTTATCTCTATCCTTTGATGCACA
CAATAGAGGGTTGCTACTGTATTATATAATGATCTAAGTTCTTCTGATCCTGTCTGAAGGGATGGTTGTA
GCTGTCCCAGTATTTGTCTACAGCCTTCTGATGTTTCTAACAGGCCAGGATTAACTGCGAATCGTTCTAG
CTCCCTGCTTGCCCATACTATATGTTTTAATTTATATTTTTTCTTTCCCCCTGGCCTTAACCGAATTTTT
TCCCATCGCGATCTAATTCTCCCCCGCTTAATACTGACGCTCTCGCACCCATCTCTCTCCTTCTAGCCTC
CGCTAGTCAAAATTTTTGGCGTACTCACCAGTCGCCGCCCCTCGCCTCTTGCCGTGCGCGCTTCAGCAAG
CCGAGTCCTGCGTCGAGAGAGCTCCTCTGGTTTCCCTTTCGCTTTCAAGTCCCTGTTCGGGCGCCACTGC
TAGAGATTTTCCACACTGACTAAAAGGGTCTGAGGGATCTCTAGTTACCAGAGTCACACAACAGACGGGC
ACACACTACTTGAAGCACTCAAGGCAAGCTTTATTGAGGCTTAAGCAGTGGGTTCCCTAGTTAGCCAGAG
AGCTCCCAGGCTCAGATCTGGTCTAACCAGAGAGACCCAGTACAGGCAAAACGCGCTGCTTATATAGACC
TCCCACCGTACACGCCTACCGCCCATTTGCGTCAATGGGGCGGAGTTGTTACGACATTTTGGAAAGTCCC
GTTGATTTTGGTGCCAAAACAAACTCCCATTGACGTCAATGGGGTGGAGACTTGGAAATCCCCGTGAGTC
AAACCGCTATCCACGCCCATTGATGTACTGCCAAAACCGCATCACCATGGTAATAGCGATGACTAATACG
TAGATGTACTGCCAAGTAGGAAAGTCCCATAAGGTCATGTACTGGGCATAATGCCAGGCGGGCCATTTAC
CGTCATTGACGTCAATAGGGGGCGTACTTGGCATATGATACACTTGATGTACTGCCAAGTGGGCAGTTTA
CCGTAAATACTCCACCCATTGACGTCAATGGAAAGTCCCTATTGGCGTTACTATGGGA
Features (pLannotate 1.2.2; 39 found; start..end, strand, type, name):
    312..364     +  misc_feature   bom (fragment): basis of mobility region from pBR322
    423..527     +  promoter       AmpR promoter: bla
    528..1388    +  CDS            AmpR: β-lactamase; bla; confers resistance to ampicillin, carbenicillin, and related antibiotics
   1559..2147    +  rep_origin     ori: high-copy-number ColE1/pMB1/pBR322/pUC origin of replication
   2330..2422    +  CDS            lacI (fragment): lac repressor; lacI; The lac repressor binds to the lac operator to inhibit transcription in E. coli. This inhibition can be relieved by adding lactose or isopropyl-β-D-thiogalactopyranoside (IPTG).
   2435..2456    +  protein_bind   CAP binding site: CAP binding activates transcription in the presence of cAMP. E. coli catabolite activator protein
   2471..2501    +  promoter       lac promoter: promoter for the E. coli lac operon
   2505..2527    +  protein_bind   lac operator (fragment): The lac repressor binds to the lac operator to inhibit transcription in E. coli. This inhibition can be relieved by adding lactose or isopropyl-β-D-thiogalactopyranoside (IPTG). lac repressor encoded by lacI
   2598..2719    -  polyA_signal   SV40 poly(A) signal: SV40 polyadenylation signal
   2714..2839    -  CDS            ble (fragment): BLE_KLEPN - Experimental evidence at protein level: Swiss-Prot protein existence level 1. Binding protein with a strong affinity to the bleomycin family of antibiotics. Binds to CL990; an antimitotic-antibiotic compound. From Klebsiella pneumoniae.
   2849..3223    -  CDS            BleoR: antibiotic-binding protein; Sh ble from Streptoalloteichus hindustanus; confers resistance to bleomycin, phleomycin, and Zeocin™
   3242..3289    -  promoter       EM7 promoter: synthetic bacterial promoter&nbsp
   3337..3666    -  promoter       SV40 promoter: SV40 enhancer and early promoter
   3680..4108    -  rep_origin     f1 ori (sequence partly withheld): f1 bacteriophage origin of replication; arrow indicates direction of (+) strand synthesis
   4129..4150    -  promoter       SV40 promoter (fragment): SV40 enhancer and early promoter
   4154..4378    -  polyA_signal   bGH poly(A) signal: bovine growth hormone polyadenylation signal
   4410..4590    -  LTR            5' LTR (truncated): truncated 5' long terminal repeat (LTR) from HIV-1
   4597..5178    -  CDS            nef (fragment): NEF_HV1H2 - Experimental evidence at protein level: Swiss-Prot protein existence level 1. Extracellular Nef protein targets CD4(+) T-lymphocytes for apoptosis by interacting with CXCR4 surface receptors. From Human immunodeficiency virus type 1 group M subtype B (isolate HXB2) (HIV-1).
   5115..5703    -  misc_feature   WPRE: woodchuck hepatitis virus posttranscriptional regulatory element
   5703..5727    -  misc_feature   MCS (fragment): pBluescript multiple cloning site
   5728..5761    -  protein_bind   loxP: Cre-mediated recombination occurs in the 8-bp core sequence (GCATACAT). Cre recombinase
   5776..6373    -  CDS            PuroR (fragment): puromycin N-acetyltransferase; pac from Streptomyces; confers resistance to puromycin
   6440..7147    -  CDS            mCherry: mCherry is a basic (constitutively fluorescent) red fluorescent protein published in 2004, derived from Discosoma sp.. It is reported to be a very rapidly-maturing monomer with low acid sensitivity.
   7148..7165    +  misc_feature   MCS (fragment): pUC18/19 multiple cloning site
   7176..8387    -  promoter       UbC promoter: human ubiquitin C promoter
   8413..8434    -  CDS            lacZα (fragment): LacZα fragment of β-galactosidase; lacZ fragment
   8442..8460    +  promoter       T7 promoter: promoter for bacteriophage T7 RNA polymerase
   8475..8715    +  promoter       U6 promoter: RNA polymerase III promoter for human U6 snRNA
   8901..9560    -  CDS            deoC1: DEOC1_STAAN - Also known as dra. Experimental evidence at protein level: Swiss-Prot protein existence level 1. Catalyzes a reversible aldol reaction between acetaldehyde and D-glyceraldehyde 3-phosphate to generate 2-deoxy-D-ribose 5- phosphate. From Staphylococcus aureus (strain N315).
  10623..10690   +  misc_RNA       tracrRNA (fragment): trans-activating CRISPR RNA for the Streptococcus pyogenes CRISPR/Cas9 system
  10724..10742   -  promoter       T3 promoter: promoter for bacteriophage T3 RNA polymerase
  10824..10941   -  misc_feature   cPPT/CTS: central polypurine tract and central termination sequence of HIV-1
  10991..11091   -  CDS            Rev (fragment): human immunodeficiency virus 1 (HIV-1) Rev protein; rev; enhances nuclear export of unspliced and incompletely spliced viral mRNAs
  11468..11701   -  misc_feature   RRE: The Rev response element (RRE) of HIV-1 allows for Rev-dependent mRNA export from the nucleus to the cytoplasm.
  11847..12210   -  CDS            HIV-1 gag (fragment): gag protein from human immunodeficiency virus 1; gag
  12194..12319   -  misc_feature   HIV-1 Ψ: packaging signal of human immunodeficiency virus type 1
  12366..12546   -  LTR            5' LTR (truncated): truncated 5' long terminal repeat (LTR) from HIV-1
  12564..12763   -  promoter       CMV promoter: human cytomegalovirus (CMV) immediate early promoter
  12764..157     -  enhancer       CMV enhancer (across the origin): human cytomegalovirus immediate early enhancer
