[The description below was written by a language model from this plasmid's Addgene catalogue record and pLannotate feature annotations shown in this document.]
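Description:
pLV-U6-gRNA scaffold-UbC-mCherry-PuroR is an empty lentiviral backbone, derived from FUGW and about 13 kb in size, for cloning a single guide RNA for Streptococcus pyogenes Cas9 and delivering it to mammalian cells. In bacteria it is maintained through a high-copy ColE1/pUC-type origin and selected with ampicillin (AmpR). The backbone also carries an f1 origin and an SV40/EM7-driven bleomycin/Zeocin resistance cassette outside the viral genome.

The transfer cassette has a chimeric CMV enhancer/promoter fused to a truncated HIV-1 5' LTR, which drives genomic RNA production in packaging cells. This is followed by the Ψ packaging signal with a partial gag sequence, the RRE for Rev-dependent nuclear export, and the cPPT/CTS. A WPRE, a truncated 3' LTR and a bGH polyadenylation signal lie at the far end.

Two expression units sit between these elements. A human U6 RNA polymerase III promoter lies upstream of the SpCas9 gRNA scaffold (annotated as a tracrRNA fragment). The two are separated by roughly 1.9 kb of sequence that includes a bacterial deoC-like open reading frame. This is presumably a stuffer that is replaced when a protospacer is inserted by restriction cloning, although the record does not name the enzymes or say so explicitly. The second unit uses the human ubiquitin C promoter to express mCherry followed by puromycin N-acetyltransferase. The short gap between the two coding sequences suggests a linking element, but none is annotated. A single loxP site lies just downstream of PuroR.

Transduced cells can therefore be tracked by red fluorescence and enriched with puromycin. The associated publication used CRISPR-based epigenome editing to activate the imprinted Prader-Willi syndrome locus, which is consistent with pairing this gRNA vector with a separately supplied Cas9 or dCas9 effector.
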