Addgene plasmid #232183: pLV-U6-gRNA scaffold-UbC-mCherry-PuroR
Purpose: (Empty Backbone) Lentiviral plasmid for cloning an spCas9 gRNA with puromycin resistance and mCherry
Depositing lab: Charles Gersbach. Depositing organization: Duke University. Publication: Activation of the imprinted Prader-Willi syndrome locus by CRISPR-based epigenome editing. Rohm D, Black JB, McCutcheon SR, Barrera A, Berry SS, Morone DJ, Nuttle X, de Esch CE, Tai DJC, Talkowski ME, Iglesias N, Gersbach CA. Cell Genom. 2025 Feb 12;5(2):100770. doi: 10.1016/j.xgen.2025.100770. PubMed 39947136.
Backbone
  Vector backbone: FUGW
  Backbone size (bp): 12986
  Vector type: Mammalian Expression, Lentiviral
  Promoter: U6, hUbC
  Selectable markers: Puromycin ; mCherry
Growth in bacteria
  Bacterial resistance: Ampicillin, 100 μg/mL
  Growth temperature: 37°C
  Growth strain: NEB Stable
  Copy number: Unknown
Gene/Insert
  Cloning method: Restriction Enzyme
Terms and licenses: Academic/Nonprofit Terms; Industry Terms: Not Available to Industry
Depositor comments: Please visit https://doi.org/10.1101/2024.03.03.583177 for bioRxiv preprint.
How to cite: pLV-U6-gRNA scaffold-UbC-mCherry-PuroR was a gift from Charles Gersbach (Addgene plasmid # 232183 ; http://n2t.net/addgene:232183 ; RRID:Addgene_232183)
